Addgene plasmid #29608: 426Gal-FUS-RRM Mutant-YFP
Depositing lab: Aaron Gitler. Depositing organization: University of Pennsylvania. Publication: Molecular determinants and genetic modifiers of aggregation and toxicity for the ALS disease protein FUS/TLS. Sun Z, Diaz Z, Fang X, Hart MP, Chesi A, Shorter J, Gitler AD. PLoS Biol. 2011 Apr;9(4):e1000614. doi: 10.1371/journal.pbio.1000614. Epub 2011 Apr 26. PubMed 21541367.
Backbone
  Vector backbone: pAG426Gal-ccdB-EYFP
  Backbone manufacturer: Susan Lindquist (Addgene plasmid # 14227)
  Backbone size w/o insert (bp): 8126
  Vector type: Yeast Expression
  Selectable markers: URA3
Growth in bacteria
  Bacterial resistance: Ampicillin, 100 μg/mL
  Growth temperature: 37°C
  Growth strain: ccdB Survival
  Growth instructions: ccdB Survival
  Copy number: High Copy
Gene/Insert
  Gene/Insert name: FUS RRM mutant (alt names: TLS; fused in sarcoma; translocated in liposarcoma)
  Species: H. sapiens (human)
  Insert size (bp): 1578
  Mutation: F305L, F341L, F359L and F368L
  Entrez Gene: FUS (a.k.a. ALS6, ETM4, FUS1, HNRNPP2, POMP75, TLS, altFUS)
  Tag / fusion protein: YFP (C terminal on insert)
  Cloning method: Restriction Enzyme
  Sequencing primers: 5′ n/a
Terms and licenses: Academic/Nonprofit Terms; Industry Terms: Not Available to Industry
How to cite: 426Gal-FUS-RRM Mutant-YFP was a gift from Aaron Gitler (Addgene plasmid # 29608 ; http://n2t.net/addgene:29608 ; RRID:Addgene_29608)
