[The description below was written by a language model from this plasmid's Addgene catalogue record.]
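Description:
426Gal-FUS-RRM Mutant-YFP is a yeast expression plasmid built on the pAG426Gal-ccdB-EYFP backbone, a member of the Gateway-compatible pAG yeast vector series. By that series' naming convention, "426" denotes a high-copy 2μ episomal plasmid and "Gal" a galactose-inducible GAL1 promoter. No feature table accompanies this record, so these elements are inferred from the backbone name rather than from annotation. Selection in yeast relies on the URA3 auxotrophic marker, which complements uracil auxotrophy in ura3 host strains. In bacteria the plasmid is maintained at high copy under ampicillin selection. The record lists restriction enzyme cloning as the method and a ccdB-tolerant bacterial strain for propagation, although the ccdB cassette of the parent vector would normally be displaced by the insert; the record does not resolve this point.

The payload is a roughly 1.6 kb human FUS (TLS, fused in sarcoma) coding sequence carrying four phenylalanine-to-leucine substitutions, F305L, F341L, F359L and F368L. As the construct name indicates, these substitutions lie in the RNA recognition motif and are meant to compromise its function. The protein is fused at its C terminus to YFP, allowing its localisation and any inclusion formation to be followed by fluorescence microscopy in living cells. Inducible expression lets a potentially toxic protein be kept off until expression is wanted. The associated publication concerns the molecular determinants and genetic modifiers of aggregation and toxicity of the ALS-linked protein FUS. This suggests the construct is used in a yeast model to test how the RRM contributes to those phenotypes, by comparison with the wild-type FUS fusion.
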