>Addgene plasmid #29608 | 426Gal-FUS-RRM Mutant-YFP | addgene partial sequence | sequence record 35049 | 29608 with EGFP-N
GCTCCTCGCCCTTGCTCACCATTAAGCTTGATATCGAATTCCTGCAGCCCATCACCACTTTGTACAAGAA
AGCTGGGTCCAAATACGGCCTCTCCCTGCGATCCTGTCTGTGCTCACCCCTGGAATCCATCTTGCCAGGG
CCAAAGCCACCTCTGTCCCCACCACCCCGGCCCCCTCGGAAGCCTCCACGGTCCCCGCCGCGGCCCCGGT
AGCCGCCTCGATCATAGCCTCCTCTGCCACCACGACGATCATCCCCGTAGTTACCCCCCATGTGAGAGCC
ACCTGGTCCCCCTCCTGGGCCATCTGGTTTAGGGGCCTTACACTGGTTGCATTCATTCCTCCAAGAGAAG
TTCATATTCTCACAGGTGGGATTAGGACACTTCCAGTCACCAGCTCGCTGCTGTCCTCCACCGCCACCAC
CTCCACTGGGAAATCCTCCTCGGCCACCACCACCACTGCCACCACCTCCATAGCCTCCACGGCCCATGGG
TCCTCCTCGCCCTCGGCCTCCACGACCATTGCCACCACCCCGATTAAAGTCTGCCCGGCGAGTAGCTAAT
GAGACCTTGATAGGATTTCCGGATAATTCTTTACCATCAAACCAGTCAATAGCTGCTTTAGCTGAAGGTG
GGTCATCTAAAGAGACCGTTGCCTCTCCCTTCAGCTTGCCAGTTTCCCTGTCTGTGTACAAATTAATCAT
GGGCTGTCCCGTTTTCTTGTTTGTCTTAATAATACCAATCTGCTTTAAGTAATCAGCCACAGACTCAATT
GTAACATTCTCACCCAGGCCTTGCACAAAGATGGTGTTGTTGTCTGAATTATCCTGTTCGGAGTCATGAC
GTGATCCTTGGTCCCGAGGGCC
